>Addgene plasmid #223619 | pHR-PDL1-LgBiT | addgene full sequence | sequence record 444079 | Addgene NGS Result
CGATACCGTCGACCTCGAGGGAATTAATTCGAGCTCGGTACCTTTAAGACCAATGACTTACAAGGCAGCT
GTAGATCTTAGCCACTTTTTAAAAGAAAAGGGGGGACTGGAAGGGCTAATTCACTCCCAACGAAGACAAG
ATCTGCTTTTTGCTTGTACTGGGTCTCTCTGGTTAGACCAGATCTGAGCCTGGGAGCTCTCTGGCTAACT
AGGGAACCCACTGCTTAAGCCTCAATAAAGCTTGCCTTGAGTGCTTCAAGTAGTGTGTGCCCGTCTGTTG
TGTGACTCTGGTAACTAGAGATCCCTCAGACCCTTTTAGTCAGTGTGGAAAATCTCTAGCAGCATCTAGA
ATTAATTCCGTGTATTCTATAGTGTCACCTAAATCGTATGTGTATGATACATAAGGTTATGTATTAATTG
TAGCCGCGTTCTAACGACAATATGTACAAGCCTAATTGTGTAGCATCTGGCTTACTGAAGCAGACCCTAT
CATCTCTCTCGTAAACTGCCGTCAGAGTCGGTTTGGTTGGACGAACCTTCTGAGTTTCTGGTAACGCCGT
CCCGCACCCGGAAATGGTCAGCGAACCAATCAGCAGGGTCATCGCTAGCCAGATCCTCTACGCCGGACGC
ATCGTGGCCGGCATCACCGGCGCCACAGGTGCGGTTGCTGGCGCCTATATCGCCGACATCACCGATGGGG
AAGATCGGGCTCGCCACTTCGGGCTCATGAGCGCTTGTTTCGGCGTGGGTATGGTGGCAGGCCCCGTGGC
CGGGGGACTGTTGGGCGCCATCTCCTTGCATGCACCATTCCTTGCGGCGGCGGTGCTCAACGGCCTCAAC
CTACTACTGGGCTGCTTCCTAATGCAGGAGTCGCATAAGGGAGAGCGTCGAATGGTGCACTCTCAGTACA
ATCTGCTCTGATGCCGCATAGTTAAGCCAGCCCCGACACCCGCCAACACCCGCTGACGCGCCCTGACGGG
CTTGTCTGCTCCCGGCATCCGCTTACAGACAAGCTGTGACCGTCTCCGGGAGCTGCATGTGTCAGAGGTT
TTCACCGTCATCACCGAAACGCGCGAGACGAAAGGGCCTCGTGATACGCCTATTTTTATAGGTTAATGTC
ATGATAATAATGGTTTCTTAGACGTCAGGTGGCACTTTTCGGGGAAATGTGCGCGGAACCCCTATTTGTT
TATTTTTCTAAATACATTCAAATATGTATCCGCTCATGAGACAATAACCCTGATAAATGCTTCAATAATA
TTGAAAAAGGAAGAGTATGAGTATTCAACATTTCCGTGTCGCCCTTATTCCCTTTTTTGCGGCATTTTGC
CTTCCTGTTTTTGCTCACCCAGAAACGCTGGTGAAAGTAAAAGATGCTGAAGATCAGTTGGGTGCACGAG
TGGGTTACATCGAACTGGATCTCAACAGCGGTAAGATCCTTGAGAGTTTTCGCCCCGAAGAACGTTTTCC
AATGATGAGCACTTTTAAAGTTCTGCTATGTGGCGCGGTATTATCCCGTATTGACGCCGGGCAAGAGCAA
CTCGGTCGCCGCATACACTATTCTCAGAATGACTTGGTTGAGTACTCACCAGTCACAGAAAAGCATCTTA
CGGATGGCATGACAGTAAGAGAATTATGCAGTGCTGCCATAACCATGAGTGATAACACTGCGGCCAACTT
ACTTCTGACAACGATCGGAGGACCGAAGGAGCTAACCGCTTTTTTGCACAACATGGGGGATCATGTAACT
CGCCTTGATCGTTGGGAACCGGAGCTGAATGAAGCCATACCAAACGACGAGCGTGACACCACGATGCCTG
TAGCAATGGCAACAACGTTGCGCAAACTATTAACTGGCGAACTACTTACTCTAGCTTCCCGGCAACAATT
AATAGACTGGATGGAGGCGGATAAAGTTGCAGGACCACTTCTGCGCTCGGCCCTTCCGGCTGGCTGGTTT
ATTGCTGATAAATCTGGAGCCGGTGAGCGTGGGTCTCGCGGTATCATTGCAGCACTGGGGCCAGATGGTA
AGCCCTCCCGTATCGTAGTTATCTACACGACGGGGAGTCAGGCAACTATGGATGAACGAAATAGACAGAT
CGCTGAGATAGGTGCCTCACTGATTAAGCATTGGTAACTGTCAGACCAAGTTTACTCATATATACTTTAG
ATTGATTTAAAACTTCATTTTTAATTTAAAAGGATCTAGGTGAAGATCCTTTTTGATAATCTCATGACCA
AAATCCCTTAACGTGAGTTTTCGTTCCACTGAGCGTCAGACCCCGTAGAAAAGATCAAAGGATCTTCTTG
AGATCCTTTTTTTCTGCGCGTAATCTGCTGCTTGCAAACAAAAAAACCACCGCTACCAGCGGTGGTTTGT
TTGCCGGATCAAGAGCTACCAACTCTTTTTCCGAAGGTAACTGGCTTCAGCAGAGCGCAGATACCAAATA
CTGTTCTTCTAGTGTAGCCGTAGTTAGGCCACCACTTCAAGAACTCTGTAGCACCGCCTACATACCTCGC
TCTGCTAATCCTGTTACCAGTGGCTGCTGCCAGTGGCGATAAGTCGTGTCTTACCGGGTTGGACTCAAGA
CGATAGTTACCGGATAAGGCGCAGCGGTCGGGCTGAACGGGGGGTTCGTGCACACAGCCCAGCTTGGAGC
GAACGACCTACACCGAACTGAGATACCTACAGCGTGAGCTATGAGAAAGCGCCACGCTTCCCGAAGGGAG
AAAGGCGGACAGGTATCCGGTAAGCGGCAGGGTCGGAACAGGAGAGCGCACGAGGGAGCTTCCAGGGGGA
AACGCCTGGTATCTTTATAGTCCTGTCGGGTTTCGCCACCTCTGACTTGAGCGTCGATTTTTGTGATGCT
CGTCAGGGGGGCGGAGCCTATGGAAAAACGCCAGCAACGCGGCCTTTTTACGGTTCCTGGCCTTTTGCTG
GCCTTTTGCTCACATGTTCTTTCCTGCGTTATCCCCTGATTCTGTGGATAACCGTATTACCGCCTTTGAG
TGAGCTGATACCGCTCGCCGCAGCCGAACGACCGAGCGCAGCGAGTCAGTGAGCGAGGAAGCGGAAGAGC
GCCCAATACGCAAACCGCCTCTCCCCGCGCGTTGGCCGATTCATTAATGCAGCTGTGGAATGTGTGTCAG
TTAGGGTGTGGAAAGTCCCCAGGCTCCCCAGCAGGCAGAAGTATGCAAAGCATGCATCTCAATTAGTCAG
CAACCAGGTGTGGAAAGTCCCCAGGCTCCCCAGCAGGCAGAAGTATGCAAAGCATGCATCTCAATTAGTC
AGCAACCATAGTCCCGCCCCTAACTCCGCCCATCCCGCCCCTAACTCCGCCCAGTTCCGCCCATTCTCCG
CCCCATGGCTGACTAATTTTTTTTATTTATGCAGAGGCCGAGGCCGCCTCGGCCTCTGAGCTATTCCAGA
AGTAGTGAGGAGGCTTTTTTGGAGGCCTAGGCTTTTGCAAAAAGCTTGGACACAAGACAGGCTTGCGAGA
TATGTTTGAGAATACCACTTTATCCCGCGTCAGGGAGAGGCAGTGCGTAAAAAGACGCGGACTCATGTGA
AATACTGGTTTTTAGTGCGCCAGATCTCTATAATCTCGCGCAACCTATTTTCCCCTCGAACACTTTTTAA
GCCGTAGATAAACAGGCTGGGACACTTCACATGAGCGAAAAATACATCGTCACCTGGGACATGTTGCAGA
TCCATGCACGTAAACTCGCAAGCCGACTGATGCCTTCTGAACAATGGAAAGGCATTATTGCCGTAAGCCG
TGGCGGTCTGTACCGGGTGCGTTACTGGCGCGTGAACTGGGTATTCGTCATGTCGATACCGTTTGTATTT
CCAGCTACGATCACGACAACCAGCGCGAGCTTAAAGTGCTGAAACGCGCAGAAGGCGATGGCGAAGGCTT
CATCGTTATTGATGACCTGGTGGATACCGGTGGTACTGCGGTTGCGATTCGTGAAATGTATCCAAAAGCG
CACTTTGTCACCATCTTCGCAAAACCGGCTGGTCGTCCGCTGGTTGATGACTATGTTGTTGATATCCCGC
AAGATACCTGGATTGAACAGCCGTGGGATATGGGCGTCGTATTCGTCCCGCCAATCTCCGGTCGCTAATC
TTTTCAACGCCTGGCACTGCCGGGCGTTGTTCTTTTTAACTTCAGGCGGGTTACAATAGTTTCCAGTAAG
TATTCTGGAGGCTGCATCCATGACACAGGCAAACCTGAGCGAAACCCTGTTCAAACCCCGCTTTAAACAT
CCTGAAACCTCGACGCTAGTCCGCCGCTTTAATCACGGCGCACAACCGCCTGTGCAGTCGGCCCTTGATG
GTAAAACCATCCCTCACTGGTATCGCATGATTAACCGTCTGATGTGGATCTGGCGCGGCATTGACCCACG
CGAAATCCTCGACGTCCAGGCACGTATTGTGATGAGCGATGCCGAACGTACCGACGATGATTTATACGAT
ACGGTGATTGGCTACCGTGGCGGCAACTGGATTTATGAGTGGGCCCCGGATCTTTGTGAAGGAACCTTAC
TTCTGTGGTGTGACATAATTGGACAAACTACCTACAGAGATTTAAAGCTCTAAGGTAAATATAAAATTTT
TAAGTGTATAATGTGTTAAACTACTGATTCTAATTGTTTGTGTATTTTAGATTCCAACCTATGGAACTGA
TGAATGGGAGCAGTGGTGGAATGCCTTTAATGAGGAAAACCTGTTTTGCTCAGAAGAAATGCCATCTAGT
GATGATGAGGCTACTGCTGACTCTCAACATTCTACTCCTCCAAAAAAGAAGAGAAAGGTAGAAGACCCCA
AGGACTTTCCTTCAGAATTGCTAAGTTTTTTGAGTCATGCTGTGTTTAGTAATAGAACTCTTGCTTGCTT
TGCTATTTACACCACAAAGGAAAAAGCTGCACTGCTATACAAGAAAATTATGGAAAAATATTCTGTAACC
TTTATAAGTAGGCATAACAGTTATAATCATAACATACTGTTTTTTCTTACTCCACACAGGCATAGAGTGT
CTGCTATTAATAACTATGCTCAAAAATTGTGTACCTTTAGCTTTTTAATTTGTAAAGGGGTTAATAAGGA
ATATTTGATGTATAGTGCCTTGACTAGAGATCATAATCAGCCATACCACATTTGTAGAGGTTTTACTTGC
TTTAAAAAACCTCCCACACCTCCCCCTGAACCTGAAACATAAAATGAATGCAATTGTTGTTGTTAACTTG
TTTATTGCAGCTTATAATGGTTACAAATAAAGCAATAGCATCACAAATTTCACAAATAAAGCATTTTTTT
CACTGCATTCTAGTTGTGGTTTGTCCAAACTCATCAATGTATCTTATCATGTCTGGATCAACTGGATAAC
TCAAGCTAACCAAAATCATCCCAAACTTCCCACCCCATACCCTATTACCACTGCCAATTACCTGTGGTTT
CATTTACTCTAAACCTGTGATTCCTCTGAATTATTTTCATTTTAAAGAAATTGTATTTGTTAAATATGTA
CTACAAACTTAGTAGTTGGAAGGGCTAATTCACTCCCAAAGAAGACAAGATATCCTTGATCTGTGGATCT
ACCACACACAAGGCTACTTCCCTGATTAGCAGAACTACACACCAGGGCCAGGGGTCAGATATCCACTGAC
CTTTGGATGGTGCTACAAGCTAGTACCAGTTGAGCCAGATAAGGTAGAAGAGGCCAATAAAGGAGAGAAC
ACCAGCTTGTTACACCCTGTGAGCCTGCATGGGATGGATGACCCGGAGAGAGAAGTGTTAGAGTGGAGGT
TTGACAGCCGCCTAGCATTTCATCACGTGGCCCGAGAGCTGCATCCGGAGTACTTCAAGAACTGCTGATA
TCGAGCTTGCTACAAGGGACTTTCCGCTGGGGACTTTCCAGGGAGGCGTGGCCTGGGCGGGACTGGGGAG
TGGCGAGCCCTCAGATCCTGCATATAAGCAGCTGCTTTTTGCCTGTACTGGGTCTCTCTGGTTAGACCAG
ATCTGAGCCTGGGAGCTCTCTGGCTAACTAGGGAACCCACTGCTTAAGCCTCAATAAAGCTTGCCTTGAG
TGCTTCAAGTAGTGTGTGCCCGTCTGTTGTGTGACTCTGGTAACTAGAGATCCCTCAGACCCTTTTAGTC
AGTGTGGAAAATCTCTAGCAGTGGCGCCCGAACAGGGACTTGAAAGCGAAAGGGAAACCAGAGGAGCTCT
CTCGACGCAGGACTCGGCTTGCTGAAGCGCGCACGGCAAGAGGCGAGGGGCGGCGACTGGTGAGTACGCC
AAAAATTTTGACTAGCGGAGGCTAGAAGGAGAGAGATGGGTGCGAGAGCGTCAGTATTAAGCGGGGGAGA
ATTAGATCGCGATGGGAAAAAATTCGGTTAAGGCCAGGGGGAAAGAAAAAATATAAATTAAAACATATAG
TATGGGCAAGCAGGGAGCTAGAACGATTCGCAGTTAATCCTGGCCTGTTAGAAACATCAGAAGGCTGTAG
ACAAATACTGGGACAGCTACAACCATCCCTTCAGACAGGATCAGAAGAACTTAGATCATTATATAATACA
GTAGCAACCCTCTATTGTGTGCATCAAAGGATAGAGATAAAAGACACCAAGGAAGCTTTAGACAAGATAG
AGGAAGAGCAAAACAAAAGTAAGACCACCGCACAGCAAGCGGCCGGCCGCTGATCTTCAGACCTGGAGGA
GGAGATATGAGGGACAATTGGAGAAGTGAATTATATAAATATAAAGTAGTAAAAATTGAACCATTAGGAG
TAGCACCCACCAAGGCAAAGAGAAGAGTGGTGCAGAGAGAAAAAAGAGCAGTGGGAATAGGAGCTTTGTT
CCTTGGGTTCTTGGGAGCAGCAGGAAGCACTATGGGCGCAGCGTCAATGACGCTGACGGTACAGGCCAGA
CAATTATTGTCTGGTATAGTGCAGCAGCAGAACAATTTGCTGAGGGCTATTGAGGCGCAACAGCATCTGT
TGCAACTCACAGTCTGGGGCATCAAGCAGCTCCAGGCAAGAATCCTGGCTGTGGAAAGATACCTAAAGGA
TCAACAGCTCCTGGGGATTTGGGGTTGCTCTGGAAAACTCATTTGCACCACTGCTGTGCCTTGGAATGCT
AGTTGGAGTAATAAATCTCTGGAACAGATTTGGAATCACACGACCTGGATGGAGTGGGACAGAGAAATTA
ACAATTACACAAGCTTAATACACTCCTTAATTGAAGAATCGCAAAACCAGCAAGAAAAGAATGAACAAGA
ATTATTGGAATTAGATAAATGGGCAAGTTTGTGGAATTGGTTTAACATAACAAATTGGCTGTGGTATATA
AAATTATTCATAATGATAGTAGGAGGCTTGGTAGGTTTAAGAATAGTTTTTGCTGTACTTTCTATAGTGA
ATAGAGTTAGGCAGGGATATTCACCATTATCGTTTCAGACCCACCTCCCAACCCCGAGGGGACCCGACAG
GCCCGAAGGAATAGAAGAAGAAGGTGGAGAGAGAGACAGAGACAGATCCATTCGATTAGTGAACGGATCT
CGACGGTATCGCCAAATGGCAGTATTCATCCACAATTTTAAAAGAAAAGGGGGGATTGGGGGGTACAGTG
CAGGGGAAAGAATAGTAGACATAATAGCAACAGACATACAAACTAAAGAATTACAAAAACAAATTACAAA
AATTCAAAATTTTCGGGTTTATTACAGGGACAGCAGAGATCCAGTTTGGATCGATAAGCTTGATATCGAA
TTCCTGCAGCCCCGATAAAATAAAAGATTTTATTTAGTCTCCAGAAAAAGGGGGGAATGAAAGACCCCAC
CTGTAGGTTTGGCAAGCTAGCTGCAGTAACGCCATTTTGCAAGGCATGGAAAAATACCAAACCAAGAATA
GAGAAGTTCAGATCAAGGGCGGGTACATGAAAATAGCTAACGTTGGGCCAAACAGGATATCTGCGGTGAG
CAGTTTCGGCCCCGGCCCGGGGCCAAGAACAGATGGTCACCGCAGTTTCGGCCCCGGCCCGAGGCCAAGA
ACAGATGGTCCCCAGATATGGCCCAACCCTCAGCAGTTTCTTAAGACCCATCAGATGTTTCCAGGCTCCC
CCAAGGACCTGAAATGACCCTGCGCCTTATTTGAATTAACCAATCAGCCTGCTTCTCGCTTCTGTTCGCG
CGCTTCTGCTTCCCGAGCTCTATAAAAGAGCTCACAACCCCTCACTCGGCGCGCCAGTCCTCCGACAGAC
TGAGTCGCCCGGGGGGGATCTGGAGCTCTCGAGAATTCTCACGCGTATGAGGATATTTGCTGTCTTTATA
TTCATGACCTACTGGCATTTGCTGAACGCATTTACTGTCACGGTTCCCAAGGACCTATATGTGGTAGAGT
ATGGTAGCAATATGACAATTGAATGCAAATTCCCAGTAGAAAAACAATTAGACCTGGCTGCACTAATTGT
CTATTGGGAAATGGAGGATAAGAACATTATTCAATTTGTGCATGGAGAGGAAGACCTGAAGGTTCAGCAT
AGTAGCTACAGACAGAGGGCCCGGCTGTTGAAGGACCAGCTCTCCCTGGGAAATGCTGCACTTCAGATCA
CAGATGTGAAATTGCAGGATGCAGGGGTGTACCGCTGCATGATCAGCTATGGTGGTGCCGACTACAAGCG
AATTACTGTGAAAGTCAATGCCCCATACAACAAAATCAACCAAAGAATTTTGGTTGTGGACCCAGTCACC
TCTGAACATGAACTGACATGTCAGGCTGAGGGCTACCCCAAGGCCGAAGTCATCTGGACAAGCAGTGACC
ATCAAGTCCTGAGTGGTAAGACCACCACCACCAATTCCAAGAGAGAGGAGAAGCTTTTCAATGTGACCAG
CACACTGAGAATCAACACAACAACTAATGAGATTTTCTACTGCACTTTTAGGAGATTAGATCCTGAGGAA
AACCATACAGCTGAATTGGTCATCCCAGAACTACCTCTGGCACATCCTCCAAATGAAAGGACTCACTTGG
TAATTCTGGGAGCCATCTTATTATGCCTTGGTGTAGCACTGACATTCATCTTCCGTTTAAGAAAAGGGAG
AATGATGGATGTGAAAAAATGTGGCATCCAAGATACAAACTCAAAGAAGCAAAGTGATACACATTTGGAG
GAGACGGGGAATTCTGGCTCGAGCGGTGGTGGCGGGAGCGGAGGTGGAGGGTCGTCAGGTGTCTTCACAC
TCGAAGATTTCGTTGGGGACTGGGAACAGACAGCCGCCTACAACCTGGACCAAGTCCTTGAACAGGGAGG
TGTGTCCAGTTTGCTGCAGAATCTCGCCGTGTCCGTAACTCCGATCCAAAGGATTGTCCGGAGCGGTGAA
AATGCCCTGAAGATCGACATCCATGTCATCATCCCGTATGAAGGTCTGAGCGCCGACCAAATGGCCCAGA
TCGAAGAGGTGTTTAAGGTGGTGTACCCTGTGGATGATCATCACTTTAAGGTGATCCTGCCCTATGGCAC
ACTGGTAATCGACGGGGTTACGCCGAACATGCTGAACTATTTCGGACGGCCGTATGAAGGCATCGCCGTG
TTCGACGGCAAAAAGATCACTGTAACAGGGACCCTGTGGAACGGCAACAAAATTATCGACGAGCGCCTGA
TCACCCCCGACGGCTCCATGCTGTTCCGAGTAACCATCAACAGCTAAGCGGCCGCGACTCTAGAGTCGAC
CTGCAGGCATGCAAGCTTGATATCAAGCTTATCGATAATCAACCTCTGGATTACAAAATTTGTGAAAGAT
TGACTGGTATTCTTAACTATGTTGCTCCTTTTACGCTATGTGGATACGCTGCTTTAATGCCTTTGTATCA
TGCTATTGCTTCCCGTATGGCTTTCATTTTCTCCTCCTTGTATAAATCCTGGTTGCTGTCTCTTTATGAG
GAGTTGTGGCCCGTTGTCAGGCAACGTGGCGTGGTGTGCACTGTGTTTGCTGACGCAACCCCCACTGGTT
GGGGCATTGCCACCACCTGTCAGCTCCTTTCCGGGACTTTCGCTTTCCCCCTCCCTATTGCCACGGCGGA
ACTCATCGCCGCCTGCCTTGCCCGCTGCTGGACAGGGGCTCGGCTGTTGGGCACTGACAATTCCGTGGTG
TTGTCGGGGAAATCATCGTCCTTTCCTTGGCTGCTCGCCTGTGTTGCCACCTGGATTCTGCGCGGGACGT
CCTTCTGCTACGTCCCTTCGGCCCTCAATCCAGCGGACCTTCCTTCCCGCGGCCTGCTGCCGGCTCTGCG
GCCTCTTCCGCGTCTTCGCCTTCGCCCTCAGACGAGTCGGATCTCCCTTTGGGCCGCCTCCCCGCAT
Features (pLannotate 1.2.2; 34 found; start..end, strand, type, name):
     38..106     +  CDS            nef (fragment): NEF_HV1Z2 - Experimental evidence at protein level: Swiss-Prot protein existence level 1. Extracellular Nef protein targets CD4(+) T-lymphocytes for apoptosis by interacting with CXCR4 surface receptors. From Human immunodeficiency virus type 1 group M subtype D (isolate Z2/CDC-Z34) (HIV-1).
    108..341     +  LTR            3' LTR (ΔU3): self-inactivating 3' long terminal repeat (LTR) from HIV-1
    366..384     -  promoter       SP6 promoter: promoter for bacteriophage SP6 RNA polymerase
    612..891     +  CDS            TcR (fragment): tetracycline efflux protein; tet; confers resistance to tetracycline
    892..940     -  misc_feature   bom (fragment): basis of mobility region from pBR322
   1042..1077    -  CDS            rop (fragment): Rop protein, which maintains plasmids at low copy number; rop
   1172..1276    +  promoter       AmpR promoter: bla
   1277..2137    +  CDS            AmpR: β-lactamase; bla; confers resistance to ampicillin, carbenicillin, and related antibiotics
   2308..2896    +  rep_origin     ori: high-copy-number ColE1/pMB1/pBR322/pUC origin of replication
   3079..3135    +  CDS            lacI (fragment): lac repressor; lacI; The lac repressor binds to the lac operator to inhibit transcription in E. coli. This inhibition can be relieved by adding lactose or isopropyl-β-D-thiogalactopyranoside (IPTG).
   3142..3471    +  promoter       SV40 promoter: SV40 enhancer and early promoter
   3671..3790    +  CDS            gpt (fragment): XGPT_ECOLI - Also known as gpp, gxu. Experimental evidence at protein level: Swiss-Prot protein existence level 1. Purine salvage pathway enzyme that catalyzes the transfer of the ribosyl-5-phosphate group from 5-phospho-alpha-D-ribose 1- diphosphate (PRPP) to the N9 position of the 6-oxopurines guanine and xanthine to form the corresponding ribonucleotides GMP (guanosine 5'- monophosphate) and XMP (xanthosine 5'-monophosphate), with the release of PPi. To a lesser extent, also acts on hypoxanthine (PubMed:9100006, PubMed:3886014). Does not ribophosphorylate adenine (PubMed:3886014). From Esch
   3790..4125    +  CDS            gpt (fragment): XGPT_ECOLI - Also known as gpp, gxu. Experimental evidence at protein level: Swiss-Prot protein existence level 1. Purine salvage pathway enzyme that catalyzes the transfer of the ribosyl-5-phosphate group from 5-phospho-alpha-D-ribose 1- diphosphate (PRPP) to the N9 position of the 6-oxopurines guanine and xanthine to form the corresponding ribonucleotides GMP (guanosine 5'- monophosphate) and XMP (xanthosine 5'-monophosphate), with the release of PPi. To a lesser extent, also acts on hypoxanthine (PubMed:9100006, PubMed:3886014). Does not ribophosphorylate adenine (PubMed:3886014). From Esch
   4220..4525    +  CDS            frsA (fragment): FRSA_ECOLI - Also known as yafA. Experimental evidence at protein level: Swiss-Prot protein existence level 1. Catalyzes the hydrolysis of esters (PubMed:15808744). Displays esterase activity toward pNP-butyrate (PubMed:15808744). May stimulate mixed-acid fermentation by acting as a fermentation/respiration switch that down-regulates respiration and up- regulates fermentation rates (PubMed:15169777). From Escherichia coli (strain K12).
   4529..4603    +  CDS            small t antigen (fragment): SV40 (simian virus 40) small t antigen
   4605..4670    +  intron         small t intron: SV40 (simian virus 40) small t antigen intron
   4800..4820    +  CDS            SV40 NLS: nuclear localization signal of SV40 (simian virus 40) large T antigen
   5139..5222    +  CDS            large T antigen (fragment): large T antigen from SV40 (simian virus 40)
   5245..5379    +  polyA_signal   SV40 poly(A) signal: SV40 polyadenylation signal
   5546..5875    +  CDS            nef (fragment): NEF_HV1BR - Experimental evidence at protein level: Swiss-Prot protein existence level 1. Extracellular Nef protein targets CD4(+) T-lymphocytes for apoptosis by interacting with CXCR4 surface receptors (PubMed:14990729). From Human immunodeficiency virus type 1 group M subtype B (isolate BRU/LAI) (HIV-1).
   5923..6180    +  LTR            5' LTR (truncated): truncated 5' long terminal repeat (LTR) from HIV-1
   6227..6352    +  misc_feature   HIV-1 Ψ: packaging signal of human immunodeficiency virus type 1
   6336..6674    +  CDS            HIV-1 gag (fragment): gag protein from human immunodeficiency virus 1; gag
   6849..7082    +  misc_feature   RRE: The Rev response element (RRE) of HIV-1 allows for Rev-dependent mRNA export from the nucleus to the cytoplasm.
   7459..7559    +  CDS            Rev (fragment): human immunodeficiency virus 1 (HIV-1) Rev protein; rev; enhances nuclear export of unspliced and incompletely spliced viral mRNAs
   7596..7713    +  misc_feature   cPPT/CTS: central polypurine tract and central termination sequence of HIV-1
   7750..7782    -  misc_feature   MCS (fragment): pBluescript multiple cloning site
   7866..8273    +  promoter       SFFV promoter: spleen focus-forming virus long terminal repeat (LTR) promoter
   8307..9176    +  CDS            CD274: PD1L1_HUMAN - Also known as B7H1, PDCD1L1, PDCD1LG1, PDL1. Experimental evidence at protein level: Swiss-Prot protein existence level 1. The PDCD1-mediated inhibitory pathway is exploited by tumors to attenuate anti-tumor immunity and escape destruction by the immune system, thereby facilitating tumor survival (PubMed:28813417, PubMed:28813410). The interaction with PDCD1/PD-1 inhibits cytotoxic T lymphocytes (CTLs) effector function (By similarity). The blockage of the PDCD1-mediated pathway results in the reversal of the exhausted T- cell phenotype and the normalization of the anti-tumor res
   9231..9701    +  CDS            Nluc (fragment): NanoLuc® luciferase human codon-optimized
   9718..9748    +  misc_feature   MCS (fragment): pUC18/19 multiple cloning site
   9749..9767    +  misc_feature   MCS (fragment): pBluescript multiple cloning site
   9767..10355   +  misc_feature   WPRE: woodchuck hepatitis virus posttranscriptional regulatory element
  10356..21      +  misc_feature   MCS (fragment) (across the origin): pBluescript multiple cloning site
