[The description below was written by a language model from this plasmid's Addgene catalogue record and pLannotate feature annotations shown in this document.]
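Description:
pHR-PDL1-LgBiT is a lentiviral transfer plasmid built on the pHR backbone for expressing human PD-L1 (CD274) fused at its C terminus to LgBiT, the large subunit of the split NanoLuc luciferase system. It is propagated in E. coli through a high-copy ColE1/pUC-type origin and selected with ampicillin via the β-lactamase gene. The backbone also carries remnants of older cloning vectors. These include fragments of the tetracycline resistance gene, rop and bom, and an SV40 promoter followed by gpt fragments, the small t intron and the SV40 poly(A) signal. These lie outside the viral genome, and the record assigns them no role.

The packaged region runs from a truncated HIV-1 5' LTR through the Ψ packaging signal with a partial gag sequence, the Rev response element for Rev-dependent nuclear export, and the cPPT/CTS. It ends in a ΔU3 self-inactivating 3' LTR, which silences LTR promoter activity after integration. Within this frame, the spleen focus-forming virus (SFFV) promoter drives the PD-L1 coding sequence. A Nluc fragment follows shortly downstream and corresponds to the LgBiT tag. A WPRE after the cassette enhances transcript stability and expression. No mammalian selection marker or fluorescent reporter is annotated inside the viral cassette.

Virus production requires packaging and envelope functions supplied in trans, and the resulting particles stably transduce mammalian cells. The LgBiT fusion produces luminescence only when complemented by a partner carrying the small NanoLuc fragment, so the construct suits proximity or interaction assays for PD-L1. This fits the associated work on cis interactions among B7-family ligands and co-stimulatory receptors at cell membranes, although the record does not name the complementing partner.
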