Addgene plasmid #223619: pHR-PDL1-LgBiT
Purpose: Lentiviral expression of human PD-L1 with LgBiT tag in mammalian cells
Depositing lab: Enfu Hui. Depositing organization: University of California, San Diego (UCSD). Publication: cis-B7:CD28 interactions at invaginated synaptic membranes provide CD28 co-stimulation and promote CD8(+) T cell function and anti-tumor immunity. Zhao Y, Caron C, Chan YY, Lee CK, Xu X, Zhang J, Masubuchi T, Wu C, Bui JD, Hui E. Immunity. 2023 Jun 13;56(6):1187-1203.e12. doi: 10.1016/j.immuni.2023.04.005. Epub 2023 May 8. PubMed 37160118.
Backbone
  Vector backbone: pHR
  Vector type: Lentiviral ; Mammalian Expression
Growth in bacteria
  Bacterial resistance: Ampicillin, 100 μg/mL
  Growth temperature: 37°C
  Growth strain: NEB Stable
  Copy number: High Copy
Gene/Insert
  Gene/Insert name: PD-L1
  Species: H. sapiens (human)
  Entrez Gene: CD274 (a.k.a. ADMIO5, B7-H, B7H1, PD-L1, PDCD1L1, PDCD1LG1, PDL1, hPD-L1)
  Tag / fusion protein: LgBiT (C terminal on insert)
  Cloning method: Gibson Cloning
  Sequencing primers: 5′ ccaatcagcctgcttctcgcttc; 3′ ccagaggttgattatcgataagc
Terms and licenses: Academic/Nonprofit Terms; Industry Terms: Not Available to Industry
Depositor comments: Plasmid lab code: L2646
How to cite: pHR-PDL1-LgBiT was a gift from Enfu Hui (Addgene plasmid # 223619 ; http://n2t.net/addgene:223619 ; RRID:Addgene_223619)
